Addgene plasmid #17607: pRK5-HA-Ubiquitin-K33
Purpose: Mammalian expression of HA tagged ubiquitin with K33 only, other lysines mutated to arginines
Depositing lab: Ted Dawson. Depositing organization: Johns Hopkins University and School of Medicine. Publication: Parkin mediates nonclassical, proteasomal-independent ubiquitination of synphilin-1: implications for Lewy body formation. Lim KL, Chew KC, Tan JM, Wang C, Chung KK, Zhang Y, Tanaka Y, Smith W, Engelender S, Ross CA, Dawson VL, Dawson TM. J Neurosci. 2005 Feb 23. 25(8):2002-9. 10.1523/JNEUROSCI.4474-04.2005 PubMed 15728840.
Backbone
  Vector backbone: pRK5-HA
  Backbone size w/o insert (bp): 4800
  Vector type: Mammalian Expression
Growth in bacteria
  Bacterial resistance: Ampicillin, 100 μg/mL
  Growth temperature: 37°C
  Growth strain: DH5alpha
  Copy number: High Copy
Gene/Insert
  Gene/Insert name: Ubiquitin C (alt name: Ub)
  Species: H. sapiens (human)
  Insert size (bp): 220
  Mutation: K33 only, other lysines mutated to arginines; P19S and E24D
  Entrez Gene: UBC (a.k.a. HMG20)
  Tag / fusion protein: HA (N terminal on backbone)
  Cloning method: Restriction Enzyme; 5′ cloning site SalI (not destroyed); 3′ cloning site NotI (not destroyed)
  Sequencing primers: 5′ SP6
Terms and licenses: Academic/Nonprofit Terms; Industry Terms: Not Available to Industry
Depositor comments: Please note that Addgene's sequencing results identified P19S and E24D mutations in the ubiquitin sequence. These mutations were not intentional, but were present in the original source clone from which this plasmid was created (see associated publication for details).
How to cite: pRK5-HA-Ubiquitin-K33 was a gift from Ted Dawson (Addgene plasmid # 17607 ; http://n2t.net/addgene:17607 ; RRID:Addgene_17607)
