[The description below was written by a language model from this plasmid's Addgene catalogue record and pLannotate feature annotations shown in this document.]
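Description:
pRK5-HA-Ubiquitin-K33 is a mammalian expression plasmid built on the pRK5-HA backbone that produces human ubiquitin (derived from UBC) carrying an N-terminal HA epitope supplied by the vector. The ubiquitin coding sequence, about 220 bp and cloned between SalI and NotI sites that both remain intact, is a "single-lysine" variant: only lysine 33 is retained, and all other lysines are replaced by arginine. The depositor notes that sequencing also revealed two unintended substitutions, P19S and E24D, which were inherited from the original source clone.

Expression is driven by the human cytomegalovirus immediate early enhancer and promoter, followed by a fragment of CMV intron A and an SP6 promoter that also serves as the 5′ sequencing primer site. The transcript is terminated by an SV40 polyadenylation signal. The automated annotation does not mark the HA tag itself, and it flags a short fragment resembling an IgH signal sequence upstream of the ubiquitin CDS, whose significance the record does not explain. The annotation also finds an SV40 enhancer/early promoter region, an f1 origin, and remnants of lac, bom and rop elements from the vector's cloning history. In E. coli the plasmid replicates from a high-copy ColE1/pUC-type origin and is selected with ampicillin through the β-lactamase gene. No mammalian selection marker is annotated.

Because this mutant can form polyubiquitin chains only through K33, it is typically co-transfected with a ligase and substrate to test whether ubiquitination proceeds via K33 linkages, with conjugates detected through the HA tag. It was deposited in connection with work on parkin-mediated, non-proteasomal ubiquitination of synphilin-1.
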