Features (pLannotate 1.2.2; 20 found; start..end, strand, type, name):
     39..396     +  promoter       SV40 promoter: SV40 enhancer and early promoter
    415..569     +  CDS            lacZα (fragment): LacZα fragment of β-galactosidase; lacZ fragment
    575..626     -  misc_feature   bom (fragment): basis of mobility region from pBR322
    645..1100    +  rep_origin     f1 ori (sequence partly withheld): f1 bacteriophage origin of replication; arrow indicates direction of (+) strand synthesis
   1101..1150    -  misc_feature   bom (fragment): basis of mobility region from pBR322
   1252..1287    -  CDS            rop (fragment): Rop protein, which maintains plasmids at low copy number; rop
   1382..1486    +  promoter       AmpR promoter: bla
   1487..2347    +  CDS            AmpR: β-lactamase; bla; confers resistance to ampicillin, carbenicillin, and related antibiotics
   2518..3106    +  rep_origin     ori: high-copy-number ColE1/pMB1/pBR322/pUC origin of replication
   3289..3381    +  CDS            lacI (fragment): lac repressor; lacI; The lac repressor binds to the lac operator to inhibit transcription in E. coli. This inhibition can be relieved by adding lactose or isopropyl-β-D-thiogalactopyranoside (IPTG).
   3394..3415    +  protein_bind   CAP binding site: CAP binding activates transcription in the presence of cAMP. E. coli catabolite activator protein
   3430..3460    +  promoter       lac promoter: promoter for the E. coli lac operon
   3468..3484    +  protein_bind   lac operator: The lac repressor binds to the lac operator to inhibit transcription in E. coli. This inhibition can be relieved by adding lactose or isopropyl-β-D-thiogalactopyranoside (IPTG). lac repressor encoded by lacI
   3537..3916    +  enhancer       CMV enhancer: human cytomegalovirus immediate early enhancer
   3917..4120    +  promoter       CMV promoter: human cytomegalovirus (CMV) immediate early promoter
   4256..4299    +  intron         CMV intron (fragment): modified intron A from human cytomegalovirus
   4351..4369    +  promoter       SP6 promoter: promoter for bacteriophage SP6 RNA polymerase
   4373..4410    +  CDS            IgH signal sequence (fragment): signal sequence from the mouse immunoglobulin heavy chain variable region
   4555..4782    +  CDS            ubiquitin-K33: human ubiquitin variant containing Lys-33, with all other lysines mutated to arginine
   4832..4966    +  polyA_signal   SV40 poly(A) signal: SV40 polyadenylation signal
>Addgene plasmid #17607 | pRK5-HA-Ubiquitin-K33 | addgene full sequence | sequence record 299751 | Addgene NGS Result
GAAATAACCTCTGAAAGAGGAACTTGGTTAGGTACCTTCTGAGGCGGAAAGAACCAGCTGTGGAATGTGT
GTCAGTTAGGGTGTGGAAAGTCCCCAGGCTCCCCAGCAGGCAGAAGTATGCAAAGCATGCATCTCAATTA
GTCAGCAACCAGGTGTGGAAAGTCCCCAGGCTCCCCAGCAGGCAGAAGTATGCAAAGCATGCATCTCAAT
TAGTCAGCAACCATAGTCCCGCCCCTAACTCCGCCCATCCCGCCCCTAACTCCGCCCAGTTCCGCCCATT
CTCCGCCCCATGGCTGACTAATTTTTTTTATTTATGCAGAGGCCGAGGCCGCCTCGGCCTCTGAGCTATT
CCAGAAGTAGTGAGGAGGCTTTTTTGGAGGCCTAGGCTTTTGCAAAAAGCTGTTAACAGCTTGGCACTGG
CCGTCGTTTTACAACGTCGTGACTGGGAAAACCCTGGCGTTACCCAACTTAATCGCCTTGCAGCACATCC
CCCTTTCGCCAGCTGGCGTAATAGCGAAGAGGCCCGCACCGATCGCCCTTCCCAACAGTTGCGCAGCCTG
AATGGCGAATGGCGCCTGATGCGGTATTTTCTCCTTACGCATCTGTGCGGTATTTCACACCGCATA
[142 nt withheld, positions 627-768]
C
[141 nt withheld, positions 770-910]
CCTTTGACGTTGGAGTCCACGTTCTTT
[37 nt withheld, positions 938-974]
ACCCTATCTCGGGCTATTCTTTTAATTTATAAGGGATTTTGCCGATTTCGGCCTATTGGTTAAAAAATGA
GCTGATTTAACAAAAATTTAACGCGAATTTTAACAAAATATTAACGTTTACAATTTTATGGTGCACTCTC
AGTACAATCTGCTCTGATGCCGCATAGTTAAGCCAGCCCCGACACCCGCCAACACCCGCTGACGCGCCCT
GACGGGCTTGTCTGCTCCCGGCATCCGCTTACAGACAAGCTGTGACCGTCTCCGGGAGCTGCATGTGTCA
GAGGTTTTCACCGTCATCACCGAAACGCGCGAGACGAAAGGGCCTCGTGATACGCCTATTTTTATAGGTT
AATGTCATGATAATAATGGTTTCTTAGACGTCAGGTGGCACTTTTCGGGGAAATGTGCGCGGAACCCCTA
TTTGTTTATTTTTCTAAATACATTCAAATATGTATCCGCTCATGAGACAATAACCCTGATAAATGCTTCA
ATAATATTGAAAAAGGAAGAGTATGAGTATTCAACATTTCCGTGTCGCCCTTATTCCCTTTTTTGCGGCA
TTTTGCCTTCCTGTTTTTGCTCACCCAGAAACGCTGGTGAAAGTAAAAGATGCTGAAGATCAGTTGGGTG
CACGAGTGGGTTACATCGAACTGGATCTCAACAGCGGTAAGATCCTTGAGAGTTTTCGCCCCGAAGAACG
TTTTCCAATGATGAGCACTTTTAAAGTTCTGCTATGTGGCGCGGTATTATCCCGTATTGACGCCGGGCAA
GAGCAACTCGGTCGCCGCATACACTATTCTCAGAATGACTTGGTTGAGTACTCACCAGTCACAGAAAAGC
ATCTTACGGATGGCATGACAGTAAGAGAATTATGCAGTGCTGCCATAACCATGAGTGATAACACTGCGGC
CAACTTACTTCTGACAACGATCGGAGGACCGAAGGAGCTAACCGCTTTTTTGCACAACATGGGGGATCAT
GTAACTCGCCTTGATCGTTGGGAACCGGAGCTGAATGAAGCCATACCAAACGACGAGCGTGACACCACGA
TGCCTGTAGCAATGGCAACAACGTTGCGCAAACTATTAACTGGCGAACTACTTACTCTAGCTTCCCGGCA
ACAATTAATAGACTGGATGGAGGCGGATAAAGTTGCAGGACCACTTCTGCGCTCGGCCCTTCCGGCTGGC
TGGTTTATTGCTGATAAATCTGGAGCCGGTGAGCGTGGGTCTCGCGGTATCATTGCAGCACTGGGGCCAG
ATGGTAAGCCCTCCCGTATCGTAGTTATCTACACGACGGGGAGTCAGGCAACTATGGATGAACGAAATAG
ACAGATCGCTGAGATAGGTGCCTCACTGATTAAGCATTGGTAACTGTCAGACCAAGTTTACTCATATATA
CTTTAGATTGATTTAAAACTTCATTTTTAATTTAAAAGGATCTAGGTGAAGATCCTTTTTGATAATCTCA
TGACCAAAATCCCTTAACGTGAGTTTTCGTTCCACTGAGCGTCAGACCCCGTAGAAAAGATCAAAGGATC
TTCTTGAGATCCTTTTTTTCTGCGCGTAATCTGCTGCTTGCAAACAAAAAAACCACCGCTACCAGCGGTG
GTTTGTTTGCCGGATCAAGAGCTACCAACTCTTTTTCCGAAGGTAACTGGCTTCAGCAGAGCGCAGATAC
CAAATACTGTTCTTCTAGTGTAGCCGTAGTTAGGCCACCACTTCAAGAACTCTGTAGCACCGCCTACATA
CCTCGCTCTGCTAATCCTGTTACCAGTGGCTGCTGCCAGTGGCGATAAGTCGTGTCTTACCGGGTTGGAC
TCAAGACGATAGTTACCGGATAAGGCGCAGCGGTCGGGCTGAACGGGGGGTTCGTGCACACAGCCCAGCT
TGGAGCGAACGACCTACACCGAACTGAGATACCTACAGCGTGAGCTATGAGAAAGCGCCACGCTTCCCGA
AGGGAGAAAGGCGGACAGGTATCCGGTAAGCGGCAGGGTCGGAACAGGAGAGCGCACGAGGGAGCTTCCA
GGGGGAAACGCCTGGTATCTTTATAGTCCTGTCGGGTTTCGCCACCTCTGACTTGAGCGTCGATTTTTGT
GATGCTCGTCAGGGGGGCGGAGCCTATGGAAAAACGCCAGCAACGCGGCCTTTTTACGGTTCCTGGCCTT
TTGCTGGCCTTTTGCTCACATGTTCTTTCCTGCGTTATCCCCTGATTCTGTGGATAACCGTATTACCGCC
TTTGAGTGAGCTGATACCGCTCGCCGCAGCCGAACGACCGAGCGCAGCGAGTCAGTGAGCGAGGAAGCGG
AAGAGCGCCCAATACGCAAACCGCCTCTCCCCGCGCGTTGGCCGATTCATTAATGCAGCTGGCACGACAG
GTTTCCCGACTGGAAAGCGGGCAGTGAGCGCAACGCAATTAATGTGAGTTAGCTCACTCATTAGGCACCC
CAGGCTTTACACTTTATGCTTCCGGCTCGTATGTTGTGTGGAATTGTGAGCGGATAACAATTTCACACAG
GAAACAGCTATGACATGATTACGAATTAATTCGAGCTCGCCCGACATTGATTATTGACTAGTTATTAATA
GTAATCAATTACGGGGTCATTAGTTCATAGCCCATATATGGAGTTCCGCGTTACATAACTTACGGTAAAT
GGCCCGCCTGGCTGACCGCCCAACGACCCCCGCCCATTGACGTCAATAATGACGTATGTTCCCATAGTAA
CGCCAATAGGGACTTTCCATTGACGTCAATGGGTGGAGTATTTACGGTAAACTGCCCACTTGGCAGTACA
TCAAGTGTATCATATGCCAAGTACGCCCCCTATTGACGTCAATGACGGTAAATGGCCCGCCTGGCATTAT
GCCCAGTACATGACCTTATGGGACTTTCCTACTTGGCAGTACATCTACGTATTAGTCATCGCTATTACCA
TGGTGATGCGGTTTTGGCAGTACATCAATGGGCGTGGATAGCGGTTTGACTCACGGGGATTTCCAAGTCT
CCACCCCATTGACGTCAATGGGAGTTTGTTTTGGCACCAAAATCAACGGGACTTTCCAAAATGTCGTAAC
AACTCCGCCCCATTGACGCAAATGGGCGGTAGGCGTGTACGGTGGGAGGTCTATATAAGCAGAGCTCGTT
TAGTGAACCGTCAGATCGCCTGGAGACGCCATCCACGCTGTTTTGACCTCCATAGAAGACACCGGGACCG
ATCCAGCCTCCGCGGCCGGGAACGGTGCATTGGAACGCGGATTCCCCGTGCCAAGAGTGACGTAAGTACC
GCCTATAGAGTCTATAGGCCCACCCCCTTGGCTTCGTTAGAACGCGGCTACAATTAATACATAACCTTAT
GTATCATACACATACGATTTAGGTGACACTATAGAATAACATCCACTTTGCCTTTCTCTCCACAGGTGTC
CACTCCCAGGTCCAACTGCACCTCGGTTCTATCGATTGAATTCCCGAACCGACAGTCGGTCTCTTCACCA
AGGCCATTCGCGCCACCATGGGCTACCCCTATGATGTGCCTGACTACGCAGATCTCAATGGTGGTGGTGG
TGGGTCGACCATGCAGATCTTCGTCAGAACGTTAACCGGTAGAACCATAACTCTAGAAGTTGAATCTTCC
GATACCATCGACAACGTTAGAGCTAGAATTCAAGACAAGGAAGGCATTCCACCTGATCAACAAAGATTGA
TCTTTGCCGGTAGACAGCTCGAGGACGGTAGAACGCTGTCTGATTACAACATTCAGAGAGAGTCGACCTT
ACATCTTGTCTTAAGACTAAGAGGTGGTTGAGCGGCCGCTAAGTAAGTAAGGATCCCCAGCTTGGCCGCC
ATGGCCCAACTTGTTTATTGCAGCTTATAATGGTTACAAATAAAGCAATAGCATCACAAATTTCACAAAT
AAAGCATTTTTTTCACTGCATTCTAGTTGTGGTTTGTCCAAACTCATCAATGTATCTTATCATGTCTGGA
TCGGGAATTAATTCGGCGCAGCACCATGGCCT
