>Addgene plasmid #17607 | pRK5-HA-Ubiquitin-K33 | addgene partial sequence | sequence record 123149 | Sp6 5'-ATTTAGGTGACACTATAG-3'
GGTGTCCACTCCCAGGTCCAACTGCACCTCGGTTCTATCGATTGAATTCCCGAACCGACAGTCGGTCTCT
TCACCAAGGCCATTCGCGCCACCATGGGCTACCCCTATGATGTGCCTGACTACGCAGATCTCAATGGTGG
TGGTGGTGGGTCGACCATGCAGATCTTCGTCAGAACGTTAACCGGTAGAACCATAACTCTAGAAGTTGAA
TCTTCCGATACCATCGACAACGTTAGAGCTAGAATTCAAGACAAGGAAGGCATTCCACCTGATCAACAAA
GATTGATCTTTGCCGGTAGACAGCTCGAGGACGGTAGAACGCTGTCTGATTACAACATTCAGAGAGAGTC
GACCTTACATCTTGTCTTAAGACTAAGAGGTGGTTGAGCGGCCGCTAAGTAAGTAAGGATCCCCAGCTTG
GCCGCCATGGCCCAACTTGTTTATTGCAGCTTATAATGGTTACAAATAAAGCAATAGCATCACAAATTTC
ACAAATAAAGCATTTTTTTCACTGCATTCTAGTTGTGGTTTGTCCAAACTCATCAATGTATCTTATCATG
TCTGGATCGGGAATTAATTCGGCGCAGCACCATGGCCTGAAATAACCTCTGAAAGAGGAACTTGGTTAGG
TACCTTCTGAGGCGGAAAGAACCAGCTGTGGAATGTGTGTCAGTTAGGGTGTGGAAAGTCCCCAGGCTCC
CCAGCAGGCAGAAGTATGCAAAGCATGCATCTCAATTAGTCAGCAACCAGGTGTGGAAAGTCCCCAGGCT
CCCCAGCAGGCAGAAGTATGCAAAGCATGCATCTCAATTAGTCAGCAACCATAGTCCCGCCCCTAACTCC
GCCCATCCCGCCCCTAACTCCGCCCAGTTCCGCCCATTCTCCGCCCCATGGCTGACTAATTTTTTTTATT
TATGCAGAGGCCGAGGCCGCC
